Addgene plasmid #159487: pAV-U6+27-Linear-2_PolyU(1)_Tornado-Corn
Purpose: Tests for the impact of 1 uracil in a poly-uracil tract on human polymerase III transcription from a U6 promoter.
Depositing lab: Julius Lucks. Depositing organization: Northwestern University. Publication: RNA Sequence and Structure Determinants of Pol III Transcriptional Termination in Human Cells. Verosloff MS, Corcoran WK, Dolberg TB, Bushhouse DZ, Leonard JN, Lucks JB. J Mol Biol. 2021 Jun 25;433(13):166978. doi: 10.1016/j.jmb.2021.166978. Epub 2021 Apr 1. PubMed 33811918.
Backbone
  Vector backbone: pAV
  Vector type: Mammalian Expression
Growth in bacteria
  Bacterial resistance: Ampicillin, 100 μg/mL
  Growth temperature: 37°C
  Growth strain: DH5alpha
  Copy number: Unknown
Gene/Insert
  Gene/Insert name: Termination Module:Linear-2_PolyU(1)
  Species: Synthetic
  Promoter: U6-27
  Cloning method: Gibson Cloning
  Sequencing primers: 5′ F_U6. MV.o87:GAAAGTAATAATTTCTTGGGTAGTTTG; 3′ MV.O12:gcaataaacaagttactagtcc
Terms and licenses: Academic/Nonprofit Terms; Industry Terms: Not Available to Industry
How to cite: pAV-U6+27-Linear-2_PolyU(1)_Tornado-Corn was a gift from Julius Lucks (Addgene plasmid # 159487 ; http://n2t.net/addgene:159487 ; RRID:Addgene_159487)
