[The description below was written by a language model from this plasmid's Addgene catalogue record and pLannotate feature annotations shown in this document.]
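Description:
pAV-U6+27-Linear-2_PolyU(1)_Tornado-Corn is a 6.2 kb mammalian expression plasmid on the pAV backbone, built as a reporter for RNA polymerase III termination in human cells. It is propagated in E. coli through a high-copy ColE1/pUC-type origin with ampicillin selection (β-lactamase under its own promoter), and it also carries an f1 phage origin. Two fragments of AAV2 inverted terminal repeats are annotated flanking the mammalian portion. They are only partial, and the record does not describe any use in AAV packaging.

The payload is a synthetic "termination module", Linear-2_PolyU(1), placed downstream of the human U6 promoter in its U6+27 form, which retains the first 27 nucleotides of U6 snRNA at the start of the transcript. The construct name indicates that the module sits ahead of a Tornado-Corn cassette. Consistent with this, the annotation finds a twister-type ribozyme fragment and a tRNA-like scaffold just downstream of the promoter. In the Tornado system, flanking self-cleaving ribozymes release an RNA whose ends are ligated in cells into a stable circle, here presumably carrying the fluorogenic Corn aptamer, although Corn itself is not annotated. Polymerase that reads through the test module would therefore produce the aptamer, so fluorescence should report the failure to terminate. This variant contains a single uracil in the poly-U tract and tests how that minimal tract affects Pol III transcription from U6, evidently as one member of a series that varies tract length.

On the opposite strand, an SV40 enhancer/early promoter drives a Tn5-derived region containing neo (with adjoining partial ble and transposase sequences), followed by the SV40 small t intron and poly(A) signal. This could allow G418-type selection in mammalian cells, though the record does not mention such use.
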