Features (pLannotate 1.2.2; 21 found; start..end, strand, type, name):
    355..595     +  promoter       U6 promoter: RNA polymerase III promoter for human U6 snRNA
    650..716     +  ncRNA          twister-P3 (fragment): Accession: RF03154 - type-P3 twister ribozyme
    723..834     +  ncRNA          tRNA: Accession: RF00005 - tRNA
    948..968     +  misc_feature   MCS (fragment): pUC18/19 multiple cloning site
   1026..1147    +  polyA_signal   SV40 poly(A) signal: SV40 polyadenylation signal
   1196..1325    +  repeat_region  AAV2 ITR (fragment): inverted terminal repeat of adeno-associated virus serotype 2 inverted
   1348..1415    +  CDS            lacZα (fragment): LacZα fragment of β-galactosidase; lacZ fragment
   1446..1874    -  rep_origin     f1 ori (sequence partly withheld): f1 bacteriophage origin of replication; arrow indicates direction of (+) strand synthesis
   1901..2005    +  promoter       AmpR promoter: bla
   2006..2866    +  CDS            AmpR: β-lactamase; bla; confers resistance to ampicillin, carbenicillin, and related antibiotics
   3037..3625    +  rep_origin     ori: high-copy-number ColE1/pMB1/pBR322/pUC origin of replication
   3790..3838    -  repeat_region  AAV2 ITR (fragment): inverted terminal repeat of adeno-associated virus serotype 2 inverted
   3894..4028    -  polyA_signal   SV40 poly(A) signal: SV40 polyadenylation signal
   4051..4134    -  CDS            large T antigen (fragment): large T antigen from SV40 (simian virus 40)
   4453..4473    -  CDS            SV40 NLS: nuclear localization signal of SV40 (simian virus 40) large T antigen
   4603..4668    -  intron         small t intron: SV40 (simian virus 40) small t antigen intron
   4670..4744    -  CDS            small t antigen (fragment): SV40 (simian virus 40) small t antigen
   4747..5067    -  CDS            ble (fragment): BLE_KLEPN - Experimental evidence at protein level: Swiss-Prot protein existence level 1. Binding protein with a strong affinity to the bleomycin family of antibiotics. Binds to CL990; an antimitotic-antibiotic compound. From Klebsiella pneumoniae.
   5091..5882    -  CDS            neo: KKA2_KLEPN - Also known as kan, nptII. Experimental evidence at protein level: Swiss-Prot protein existence level 1. Resistance to kanamycin, neomycin, paromomycin, ribostamycin, butirosin and gentamicin B. From Klebsiella pneumoniae.
   5914..6237    -  CDS            tnpA (fragment): TN5P_ECOLX - Also known as tnp. Experimental evidence at protein level: Swiss-Prot protein existence level 1. Mediates transposition of transposon Tn5 by a 'cut and paste' mechanism. First, the monomeric transposase binds the 19 bp inverted DNA repeats flanking the transposon. Then, dimerization of the DNA- bound transposase creates a synaptic DNA complex. After nicking of the first DNA strand, excision of the transposon proceeds through a series of intermediates. The transposase then mediates the insertion of the transposon at a new site by strand transfer. The activity of the wild- type tran
   6239..322     -  promoter       SV40 promoter (across the origin): SV40 enhancer and early promoter
>Addgene plasmid #159487 | pAV-U6+27-Linear-2_PolyU(1)_Tornado-Corn | addgene full sequence | sequence record 311746 | Addgene NGS Result
AGCCTAGGCCTCCAAAAAAGCCTCCTCACTACTTCTGGAATAGCTCAGAGGCCGAGGCGGCCTCGGCCTC
TGCATAAATAAAAAAAATTAGTCAGCCATGGGGCGGAGAATGGGCGGAACTGGGCGGAGTTAGGGGCGGG
ATGGGCGGAGTTAGGGGCGGGACTATGGTTGCTGACTAATTGAGATGCATGCTTTGCATACTTCTGCCTG
CTGGGGAGCCTGGGGACTTTCCACACCTGGTTGCTGACTAATTGAGATGCATGCTTTGCATACTTCTGCC
TGCTGGGGAGCCTGGGGACTTTCCACACCCTAACTGACACACATTCCACAGCCGGATCCAAGGTCGGGCA
GGAAGAGGGCCTATTTCCCATGATTCCTTCATATTTGCATATACGATACAAGGCTGTTAGAGAGATAATT
AGAATTAATTTGACTGTAAACACAAAGATATTAGTACAAAATACGTGACGTAGAAAGTAATAATTTCTTG
GGTAGTTTGCAGTTTTAAAATTATGTTTTAAAATGGACTATCATATGCTTACCGTAACTTGAAAGTATTT
CGATTTCTTGGCTTTATATATCTTGTGGAAAGGACGAAACACCGTGCTCGCTTCGGCAGCACATATACTA
GTGATTGATGTCGACGGCCATCAGTCGCCGGTCCCAAGCCCGGATAAAATGGGAGGGGGCGGGAAACCGC
CTAACCATGCCGACTGATGGCAGGCCCGGATAGCTCAGTCGGTAGAGCAGCGGCCGCGCGATTCGAGGAA
GGAGGTCTGAGGAGGTCACTGAATCGCGCGGCCGCGGGTCCAGGGTTCAAGTCCCTGTTCGGGCCTGCCA
TCAGTCGGCGTGGACTGTAGAACACTGCCAATGCCGGTCCCAAGCCCGGATAAAAGTGGAGGGTACAGTC
CACGCTCTAGAGCGGACTTCGGTCCGCTTTTTACTAGGACCTGCAGGCATGCAAGCTTGACGTCGGTTAC
CGATATCCATATGGCGGCCGCATCGATCTCGAGCCGCGGACTAGTAACTTGTTTATTGCAGCTTATAATG
GTTACAAATAAAGCAATAGCATCACAAATTTCACAAATAAAGCATTTTTTTCACTGCATTCTAGTTGTGG
TTTGTCCAAACTCATCAATGTATCTTATCATGTCTTACGTAGATAAGTAGCATGGCGGGTTAATCATTAA
CTACAAGGAACCCCTAGTGATGGAGTTGGCCACTCCCTCTCTGCGCGCTCGCTCGCTCACTGAGGCCGGG
CGACCAAAGGTCGCCCGACGCCCGGGCTTTGCCCGGGCGGCCTCAGTGAGCGAGCGAGCGCGCAGAGAGG
GACAGATCTGCAGATCTGCTGGCGTAATAGCGAAGAGGCCCGCACCGATCGCCCTTCCCAACAGTTGCGC
AGCCTGAATGGCGAATGGAAATTGTAAGCGTTAATATTTTGTTAAAATTCGCGTTAAATTTTTGTTAAAT
CAGCTCATTTTTTAACCAATAGGCCGAAATCGGCAAAATCCCTTATAAATCAAAAGAATAGACCGAGATA
GGGT
[37 nt withheld, positions 1545-1581]
AAAGAACGTGGACTCCAACGTCAAAGG
[49 nt withheld, positions 1609-1657]
T
[91 nt withheld, positions 1659-1749]
G
[124 nt withheld, positions 1751-1874]
CAGGTGGCACTTTTCGGGGAAATGTGCGCGGAACCCCTATTTGTTTATTTTTCTAAATACATTCAAATAT
GTATCCGCTCATGAGACAATAACCCTGATAAATGCTTCAATAATATTGAAAAAGGAAGAGTATGAGTATT
CAACATTTCCGTGTCGCCCTTATTCCCTTTTTTGCGGCATTTTGCCTTCCTGTTTTTGCTCACCCAGAAA
CGCTGGTGAAAGTAAAAGATGCTGAAGATCAGTTGGGTGCACGAGTGGGTTACATCGAACTGGATCTCAA
CAGCGGTAAGATCCTTGAGAGTTTTCGCCCCGAAGAACGTTTTCCAATGATGAGCACTTTTAAAGTTCTG
CTATGTGGCGCGGTATTATCCCGTATTGACGCCGGGCAAGAGCAACTCGGTCGCCGCATACACTATTCTC
AGAATGACTTGGTTGAGTACTCACCAGTCACAGAAAAGCATCTTACGGATGGCATGACAGTAAGAGAATT
ATGCAGTGCTGCCATAACCATGAGTGATAACACTGCGGCCAACTTACTTCTGACAACGATCGGAGGACCG
AAGGAGCTAACCGCTTTTTTGCACAACATGGGGGATCATGTAACTCGCCTTGATCGTTGGGAACCGGAGC
TGAATGAAGCCATACCAAACGACGAGCGTGACACCACGATGCCTGTAGCAATGGCAACAACGTTGCGCAA
ACTATTAACTGGCGAACTACTTACTCTAGCTTCCCGGCAACAATTAATAGACTGGATGGAGGCGGATAAA
GTTGCAGGACCACTTCTGCGCTCGGCCCTTCCGGCTGGCTGGTTTATTGCTGATAAATCTGGAGCCGGTG
AGCGTGGGTCTCGCGGTATCATTGCAGCACTGGGGCCAGATGGTAAGCCCTCCCGTATCGTAGTTATCTA
CACGACGGGGAGTCAGGCAACTATGGATGAACGAAATAGACAGATCGCTGAGATAGGTGCCTCACTGATT
AAGCATTGGTAACTGTCAGACCAAGTTTACTCATATATACTTTAGATTGATTTAAAACTTCATTTTTAAT
TTAAAAGGATCTAGGTGAAGATCCTTTTTGATAATCTCATGACCAAAATCCCTTAACGTGAGTTTTCGTT
CCACTGAGCGTCAGACCCCGTAGAAAAGATCAAAGGATCTTCTTGAGATCCTTTTTTTCTGCGCGTAATC
TGCTGCTTGCAAACAAAAAAACCACCGCTACCAGCGGTGGTTTGTTTGCCGGATCAAGAGCTACCAACTC
TTTTTCCGAAGGTAACTGGCTTCAGCAGAGCGCAGATACCAAATACTGTTCTTCTAGTGTAGCCGTAGTT
AGGCCACCACTTCAAGAACTCTGTAGCACCGCCTACATACCTCGCTCTGCTAATCCTGTTACCAGTGGCT
GCTGCCAGTGGCGATAAGTCGTGTCTTACCGGGTTGGACTCAAGACGATAGTTACCGGATAAGGCGCAGC
GGTCGGGCTGAACGGGGGGTTCGTGCACACAGCCCAGCTTGGAGCGAACGACCTACACCGAACTGAGATA
CCTACAGCGTGAGCTATGAGAAAGCGCCACGCTTCCCGAAGGGAGAAAGGCGGACAGGTATCCGGTAAGC
GGCAGGGTCGGAACAGGAGAGCGCACGAGGGAGCTTCCAGGGGGAAACGCCTGGTATCTTTATAGTCCTG
TCGGGTTTCGCCACCTCTGACTTGAGCGTCGATTTTTGTGATGCTCGTCAGGGGGGCGGAGCCTATGGAA
AAACGCCAGCAACGCGGCCTTTTTACGGTTCCTGGCCTTTTGCTGGCCTTTTGCTCACATGTTCTTTCCT
GCGTTATCCCCTGATTCTGTGGATAACCGTATTACCGCCTTTGAGTGAGCTGATACCGCTCGCCGCAGCC
GAACGACCGAGCGCAGCGAGTCAGTGAGCGAGCGCGCAGAGAGGGAGTGGCCAACTCCATCACTAGGGGT
TCCTGGAGGGGTGGAGTCGTGACGTGAATTACGTCATAGGGTTAGGGAGGTCCTGGATCGATCCAGACAT
GATAAGATACATTGATGAGTTTGGACAAACCACAACTAGAATGCAGTGAAAAAAATGCTTTATTTGTGAA
ATTTGTGATGCTATTGCTTTATTTGTAACCATTATAAGCTGCAATAAACAAGTTAACAACAACAATTGCA
TTCATTTTATGTTTCAGGTTCAGGGGGAGGTGTGGGAGGTTTTTTAAAGCAAGTAAAACCTCTACAAATG
TGGTATGGCTGATTATGATCTCTAGTCAAGGCACTATACATCAAATATTCCTTATTAACCCCTTTACAAA
TTAAAAAGCTAAAGGTACACAATTTTTGAGCATAGTTATTAATAGCAGACACTCTATGCCTGTGTGGAGT
AAGAAAAAACAGTATGTTATGATTATAACTGTTATGCCTACTTATAAAGGTTACAGAATATTTTTCCATA
ATTTTCTTGTATAGCAGTGCAGCTTTTTCCTTTGTGGTGTAAATAGCAAAGCAAGCAAGAGTTCTATTAC
TAAACACAGCATGACTCAAAAAACTTAGCAATTCTGAAGGAAAGTCCTTGGGGTCTTCTACCTTTCTCTT
CTTTTTTGGAGGAGTAGAATGTTGAGAGTCAGCAGTAGCCTCATCATCACTAGATGGCATTTCTTCTGAG
CAAAACAGGTTTTCCTCATTAAAGGCATTCCACCACTGCTCCCATTCATCAGTTCCATAGGTTGGAATCT
AAAATACACAAACAATTAGAATCAGTAGTTTAACACATTATACACTTAAAAATTTTATATTTACCTTAGA
GCTTTAAATCTCTGTAGGTAGTTTGTCCAATTATGTCACACCACAGAAGTAAGGTTCCTTCACAAAGATC
CGGACCAAAGCGGCCATCGTGCCTCCCCACTCCTGCAGTTCGGGGGCATGGATGCGCGGATAGCCGCTGC
TGGTTTCCTGGATGCCGACGGATTTGCACTGCCGGTAGAACTCCGCGAGGTCGTCCAGCCTCAGGCAGCA
GCTGAACCAACTCGCGAGGGGATCGAGCCCGGGGTGGGCGAAGAACTCCAGCATGAGATCCCCGCGCTGG
AGGATCATCCAGCCGGCGTCCCGGAAAACGATTCCGAAGCCCAACCTTTCATAGAAGGCGGCGGTGGAAT
CGAAATCTCGTGATGGCAGGTTGGGCGTCGCTTGGTCGGTCATTTCGAACCCCAGAGTCCCGCTCAGAAG
AACTCGTCAAGAAGGCGATAGAAGGCGATGCGCTGCGAATCGGGAGCGGCGATACCGTAAAGCACGAGGA
AGCGGTCAGCCCATTCGCCGCCAAGCTCTTCAGCAATATCACGGGTAGCCAACGCTATGTCCTGATAGCG
GTCCGCCACACCCAGCCGGCCACAGTCGATGAATCCAGAAAAGCGGCCATTTTCCACCATGATATTCGGC
AAGCAGGCATCGCCATGGGTCACGACGAGATCCTCGCCGTCGGGCATGCGCGCCTTGAGCCTGGCGAACA
GTTCGGCTGGCGCGAGCCCCTGATGCTCTTCGTCCAGATCATCCTGATCGACAAGACCGGCTTCCATCCG
AGTACGTGCTCGCTCGATGCGATGTTTCGCTTGGTGGTCGAATGGGCAGGTAGCCGGATCAAGCGTATGC
AGCCGCCGCATTGCATCAGCCATGATGGATACTTTCTCGGCAGGAGCAAGGTGAGATGACAGGAGATCCT
GCCCCGGCACTTCGCCCAATAGCAGCCAGTCCCTTCCCGCTTCAGTGACAACGTCGAGCACAGCTGCGCA
AGGAACGCCCGTCGTGGCCAGCCACGATAGCCGCGCTGCCTCGTCCTGCAGTTCATTCAGGGCACCGGAC
AGGTCGGTCTTGACAAAAAGAACCGGGCGCCCCTGCGCTGACAGCCGGAACACGGCGGCATCAGAGCAGC
CGATTGTCTGTTGTGCCCAGTCATAGCCGAATAGCCTCTCCACCCAAGCGGCCGGAGAACCTGCGTGCAA
TCCATCTTGTTCAATCATGCGAAACGATCCTCATCCTGTCTCTTGATCAGATCTTGATCCCCTGCGCCAT
CAGATCCTTGGCGGCAAGAAAGCCATCCAGTTTACTTTGCAGGGCTTCCCAACCTTACCAGAGGGCGCCC
CAGCTGGCAATTCCGGTTCGCTTGCTGTCCATAAAACCGCCCAGTCTAGCTATCGCCATGTAAGCCCACT
GCAAGCTACCTGCTTTCTCTTTGCGCTTGCGTTTTCCCTTGTCCAGATAGCCCAGTAGCTGACATTCATC
CGGGGTCAGCACCGTTTCTGCGGACTGGCTTTCTACGTGTTCCGCTTCCTTTAGCAGCCCTTGCGCCCTG
AGTGCTTGCGGCAGCGTGAAGCTTTTTGCAAA
