>Addgene plasmid #159487 | pAV-U6+27-Linear-2_PolyU(1)_Tornado-Corn | depositor partial sequence | sequence record 308291 | 27-Termination_Module
GTGCTCGCTTCGGCAGCACATATACTAGTGATTGATGT
