>Addgene plasmid #159487 | pAV-U6+27-Linear-2_PolyU(1)_Tornado-Corn | depositor partial sequence | sequence record 308292 | Tornado-Corn
GGCCATCAGTCGCCGGTCCCAAGCCCGGATAAAATGGGAGGGGGCGGGAAACCGCCTAACCATGCCGACT
GATGGCAGGCCCGGATAGCTCAGTCGGTAGAGCAGCGGCCGCGCGATTCGAGGAAGGAGGTCTGAGGAGG
TCACTGAATCGCGCGGCCGCGGGTCCAGGGTTCAAGTCCCTGTTCGGGCCTGCCATCAGTCGGCGTGGAC
TGTAGAACACTGCCAATGCCGGTCCCAAGCCCGGATAAAAGTGGAGGGTACAGTCCACGCTCTAGAGCGG
ACTTCGGTCCGCTTTT
